>Addgene plasmid #202059 | pJT410 AAV-Rapamycin Inducible-NFZ-Citrine with bGH pA | addgene full sequence | sequence record 418111 | Addgene NGS Result
TGCTCACATGTCCTGCAGGCAGCTGCGCGCTCGCTCGCTCACTGAGGCCGCCCGGGCAAAGCCCGGGCGT
CGGGCGACCTTTGGTCGCCCGGCCTCAGTGAGCGAGCGAGCGCGCAGAGAGGGAGTGGCCAACTCCATCA
CTAGGGGTTCCTTCTAGACAACTTTGTATAGAAAAGTTGGGTACCGCGGCCGCACGCGTTAATGATGGGC
GCTACAGTAATGATGGGCGGAATTCCTCGAGGTACTTATATAAGGGGGTGGGGGCGCGTTCGTCCTCAGT
CGCGATCGAACACTCGAGCCGAGCAGACGTGCCTAACCGGTGCCGCCACCATGCCTGCTGCCAAGAGGGT
CAAGTTGGACTGGCATGAAGGCCTGGAAGAGGCATCTCGTTTGTACTTTGGGGAAAGGAACGTGAAAGGC
ATGTTTGAGGTGCTGGAGCCCTTGCATGCTATGATGGAACGGGGCCCCCAGACTCTGAAGGAAACATCTT
TTAATCAGGCCTATGGTCGTGATTTAATGGAGGCCCAAGAGTGGTGCAGGAAGTACATGAAATCAGGGAA
TGTCAAGGACCTCACCCAAGCCTGGGACCTCTATTATCATGTGTTCCGACGAATCTCAAAGCAGTCTGGA
TCCGGATCAGGCTCCGAGGGCCAGAGCGACGAGAGAGCCCTGCTGGACCAGCTGCACACCCTGCTGAGCA
ACACCGACGCCACCGGCCTGGAGGAGATCGACAGAGCCCTGGGCATCCCCGAGCTGGTGAACCAGGGCCA
GGCCCTGGAGCCCAAGCAGGGAGGAGGAGGTAGCGGACACGAGAAGTTCCCCAGCGACCTGGACCTGGAC
ATGTTCAACGGCAGCCTGGAGTGCGACATGGAGAGCATCATCAGAAGCGAGCTGATGGACGCCGACGGCC
TGGACTTCAACTTCGACAGCGGAGGAGGAGGTAGCGGATTCGTGACCCTGAAGGACGTGGGCATGGACTT
CACCCTGGGCGACTGGGAGCAGCTGGGCCTGGAGCAGGGCGACACCTTCTGGGACACCGCCCTGGACAAC
TGCCAGGACCTGTTCCTGCTGGACCCCCCCGGATCTGGAGAGGGAAGGGGAAGCCTCCTAACTTGCGGAG
ATGTCGAGGAGAATCCTGGCCCACCTGCCGCTAAGCGTGTCAAGTTGGACTCTAGAGAACGCCCGTATGC
TTGCCCTGTCGAGTCCTGCGATCGCCGCTTTTCTCGCTCGGATGAGCTTACCCGCCATATCCGCATCCAC
ACAGGCCAGAAGCCCTTCCAGTGTCGAATCTGCATGCGTAACTTCAGTCGTAGTGACCACCTTACCACCC
ACATCCGCACCCACACAGGCGGCGGCCGCAGGAGGAAGAAACGCACCAGCATAGAGACTAACATCCGTGT
GGCCTTAGAGAAGAGTTTCTTGGAGAATCAAAAGCCTACCTCGGAAGAGATCACTATGATTGCTGATCAG
CTCAATATGGAAAAAGAGGTGATTCGTGTTTGGTTCTGTAACCGCCGCCAGAAAGAAAAAAGAATCAACA
AGGGCGGCGTGCAGGTGGAGACTATCTCCCCAGGCGACGGGCGCACCTTCCCCAAGCGCGGCCAGACCTG
CGTGGTGCACTACACCGGGATGCTTGAAGATGGAAAGAAATTTGATTCCTCCCGGGACAGAAACAAGCCC
TTTAAGTTTATGCTAGGCAAGCAGGAGGTGATCCGAGGCTGGGAAGAAGGGGTTGCCCAGATGAGTGTGG
GTCAGAGAGCCAAACTGACTATATCTCCAGATTATGCCTATGGTGCCACTGGGCACCCAGGCATCATCCC
ACCACATGCCACTCTCGTCTTTGATGTGGAGCTTCTAAAACTGGAATAACATATGCTGTGCCTTCTAGTT
GCCAGCCATCTGTTGTTTGCCCCTCCCCCGTGCCTTCCTTGACCCTGGAAGGTGCCACTCCCACTGTCCT
TTCCTAATAAAATGAGGAAATTGCATCGCATTGTCTGAGTAGGTGTCATTCTATTCTGGGGGGTGGGGTG
GGGCAGGACAGCAAGGGGGAGGATTGGGAAGAGAATAGCAGGCATGCTGGGGACGTACGTAATGATGGGC
GCTAAATTAATGATGGGCGGAGTTGTAATGATGGGCGCTCGTTTAATGATGGGCGTCTAGCTAATGATGG
GCGGGCGATTAATGATGGGCGAAGGACTAATGATGGGCGCAGCGGTAATGATGGGCGATCAGCTAATGAT
GGGCGACGCGAATTAATTCAACATTTTGACACCCCCATAATATTTTTCCAGAATTAACAGTATAAATTGC
ATCTCTTGTTCAAGAGTTCCCTATCACTCTCTTTAATCACTACTCACAGTAACCTCAACTCCTGCGCCGC
CACCATGGTGAGCAAGGGCGAGGAGCTGTTCACCGGGGTGGTGCCCATCCTGGTCGAGCTGGACGGCGAC
GTAAACGGCCACAAGTTCAGCGTGTCCGGCGAGGGCGAGGGCGATGCCACCTACGGCAAGCTGACCCTGA
AGTTCATCTGCACCACCGGCAAGCTGCCCGTGCCCTGGCCCACCCTCGTGACCACCTTCGGCTACGGCCT
GATGTGCTTCGCCCGCTACCCCGACCACATGAAGCAGCACGACTTCTTCAAGTCCGCCATGCCCGAAGGC
TACGTCCAGGAGCGCACCATCTTCTTCAAGGACGACGGCAACTACAAGACCCGCGCCGAGGTGAAGTTCG
AGGGCGACACCCTGGTGAACCGCATCGAGCTGAAGGGCATCGACTTCAAGGAGGACGGCAACATCCTGGG
GCACAAGCTGGAGTACAACTACAACAGCCACAACGTCTATATCATGGCCGACAAGCAGAAGAACGGCATC
AAGGTGAACTTCAAGATCCGCCACAACATCGAGGACGGCAGCGTGCAGCTCGCCGACCACTACCAGCAGA
ACACCCCCATCGGCGACGGCCCCGTGCTGCTGCCCGACAACCACTACCTGAGCTACCAGTCCGCCCTGAG
CAAAGACCCCAACGAGAAGCGCGATCACATGGTCCTGCTGGAGTTCGTGACCGCCGCCGGGATCACTCTC
GGCATGGACGAGCTGTACAAGTAAGCCTAATAAAGAGCTCAGATGCATGCATCAGAGTGTGTTGGTTTTT
TGTGTGTCGGACCGAGCGGCCGCGCATGCTGGGGAGGGCCGCAGGAACCCCTAGTGATGGAGTTGGCCAC
TCCCTCTCTGCGCGCTCGCTCGCTCACTGAGGCCGGGCGACCAAAGGTCGCCCGACGCCCGGGCTTTGCC
CGGGCGGCCTCAGTGAGCGAGCGAGCGCGCAGCTGCCTGCAGGGGCGCCTGATGCGGTATTTTCTCCTTA
CGCATCTGTGCGGTATTTCACACCGCATA
[95 nt withheld, positions 3390-3484]
T
[46 nt withheld, positions 3486-3531]
C
[141 nt withheld, positions 3533-3673]
CCTTTGACGTTGGAGTCCACGTTCTTT
[37 nt withheld, positions 3701-3737]
ACTCTATCTCGGGCTATTCTTTTGATTTATAAGGGATTTTGCCGATTTCGGTCTATTGGTTAAAAAATGA
GCTGATTTAACAAAAATTTAACGCGAATTTTAACAAAATATTAACGTTTACAATTTTATGGTGCACTCTC
AGTACAATCTGCTCTGATGCCGCATAGTTAAGCCAGCCCCGACACCCGCCAACACCCGCTGACGCGCCCT
GACGGGCTTGTCTGCTCCCGGCATCCGCTTACAGACAAGCTGTGACCGTCTCCGGGAGCTGCATGTGTCA
GAGGTTTTCACCGTCATCACCGAAACGCGCGAGACGAAAGGGCCTCGTGATACGCCTATTTTTATAGGTT
AATGTCATGATAATAATGGTTTCTTAGACGTCAGGTGGCACTTTTCGGGGAAATGTGCGCGGAACCCCTA
TTTGTTTATTTTTCTAAATACATTCAAATATGTATCCGCTCATGAGACAATAACCCTGATAAATGCTTCA
ATAATATTGAAAAAGGAAGAGTATGAGTATTCAACATTTCCGTGTCGCCCTTATTCCCTTTTTTGCGGCA
TTTTGCCTTCCTGTTTTTGCTCACCCAGAAACGCTGGTGAAAGTAAAAGATGCTGAAGATCAGTTGGGTG
CACGAGTGGGTTACATCGAACTGGATCTCAACAGCGGTAAGATCCTTGAGAGTTTTCGCCCCGAAGAACG
TTTTCCAATGATGAGCACTTTTAAAGTTCTGCTATGTGGCGCGGTATTATCCCGTATTGACGCCGGGCAA
GAGCAACTCGGTCGCCGCATACACTATTCTCAGAATGACTTGGTTGAGTACTCACCAGTCACAGAAAAGC
ATCTTACGGATGGCATGACAGTAAGAGAATTATGCAGTGCTGCCATAACCATGAGTGATAACACTGCGGC
CAACTTACTTCTGACAACGATCGGAGGACCGAAGGAGCTAACCGCTTTTTTGCACAACATGGGGGATCAT
GTAACTCGCCTTGATCGTTGGGAACCGGAGCTGAATGAAGCCATACCAAACGACGAGCGTGACACCACGA
TGCCTGTAGCAATGGCAACAACGTTGCGCAAACTATTAACTGGCGAACTACTTACTCTAGCTTCCCGGCA
ACAATTAATAGACTGGATGGAGGCGGATAAAGTTGCAGGACCACTTCTGCGCTCGGCCCTTCCGGCTGGC
TGGTTTATTGCTGATAAATCTGGAGCCGGTGAGCGTGGAAGCCGCGGTATCATTGCAGCACTGGGGCCAG
ATGGTAAGCCCTCCCGTATCGTAGTTATCTACACGACGGGGAGTCAGGCAACTATGGATGAACGAAATAG
ACAGATCGCTGAGATAGGTGCCTCACTGATTAAGCATTGGTAACTGTCAGACCAAGTTTACTCATATATA
CTTTAGATTGATTTAAAACTTCATTTTTAATTTAAAAGGATCTAGGTGAAGATCCTTTTTGATAATCTCA
TGACCAAAATCCCTTAACGTGAGTTTTCGTTCCACTGAGCGTCAGACCCCGTAGAAAAGATCAAAGGATC
TTCTTGAGATCCTTTTTTTCTGCGCGTAATCTGCTGCTTGCAAACAAAAAAACCACCGCTACCAGCGGTG
GTTTGTTTGCCGGATCAAGAGCTACCAACTCTTTTTCCGAAGGTAACTGGCTTCAGCAGAGCGCAGATAC
CAAATACTGTTCTTCTAGTGTAGCCGTAGTTAGGCCACCACTTCAAGAACTCTGTAGCACCGCCTACATA
CCTCGCTCTGCTAATCCTGTTACCAGTGGCTGCTGCCAGTGGCGATAAGTCGTGTCTTACCGGGTTGGAC
TCAAGACGATAGTTACCGGATAAGGCGCAGCGGTCGGGCTGAACGGGGGGTTCGTGCACACAGCCCAGCT
TGGAGCGAACGACCTACACCGAACTGAGATACCTACAGCGTGAGCTATGAGAAAGCGCCACGCTTCCCGA
AGGGAGAAAGGCGGACAGGTATCCGGTAAGCGGCAGGGTCGGAACAGGAGAGCGCACGAGGGAGCTTCCA
GGGGGAAACGCCTGGTATCTTTATAGTCCTGTCGGGTTTCGCCACCTCTGACTTGAGCGTCGATTTTTGT
GATGCTCGTCAGGGGGGCGGAGCCTATGGAAAAACGCCAGCAACGCGGCCTTTTTACGGTTCCTGGCCTT
TTGCTGGCCTTT
Features (pLannotate 1.2.2; 21 found; start..end, strand, type, name):
     12..152     -  repeat_region  AAV2 ITR: inverted terminal repeat of adeno-associated virus serotype 2 inverted
    159..179     +  protein_bind   attB4: mutant version of attB; core recombination site for the Gateway® BP reaction BP Clonase™
    334..360     +  CDS            c-myc NLS: nuclear localization signal of human c-Myc proto-oncogene (Dang and Lee, 1988)
    361..621     +  CDS            FRB (fragment): FKBP-rapamycin binding domain of human FRAP
    628..789     +  CDS            NCOA3 (fragment): NCOA3_HUMAN - Also known as AIB1, BHLHE42, RAC3, TRAM1. Experimental evidence at protein level: Swiss-Prot protein existence level 1. Nuclear receptor coactivator that directly binds nuclear receptors and stimulates the transcriptional activities in a hormone- dependent fashion. Plays a central role in creating a multisubunit coactivator complex, which probably acts via remodeling of chromatin. Involved in the coactivation of different nuclear receptors, such as for steroids (GR and ER), retinoids (RARs and RXRs), thyroid hormone (TRs), vitamin D3 (VDR) and prostanoids (PPARs). Displays histon
    805..930     +  CDS            FOXO3 (fragment): FOXO3_HUMAN - Also known as FKHRL1 From Homo sapiens (Human).
    949..1080    +  CDS            ZNF473 (fragment): ZN473_HUMAN - Also known as KIAA1141, ZFP100. Experimental evidence at protein level: Swiss-Prot protein existence level 1. Involved in histone 3'-end pre-mRNA processing by associating with U7 snRNP and interacting with SLBP/pre-mRNA complex. Increases histone 3'-end pre-mRNA processing but has no effect on U7 snRNP levels, when overexpressed. Required for cell cycle progression from G1 to S phases. From Homo sapiens (Human).
   1177..1539    +  CDS            ZFHD1 (DNA binding domain): composite human DNA-binding domain composed of domains from the transcription factors Zif268 and Oct-1 (Pomerantz et al., 1995)
   1549..1866    +  CDS            DmrB: F36V mutant of FK506-binding protein FKBP12 binds synthetic ligands that do not bind wild-type FKBP
   1876..1987    +  polyA_signal   bGH poly(A) signal: bovine growth hormone polyadenylation signal
   2262..2375    +  promoter       IL-2 promoter: minimal promoter from the human interleukin-2 gene
   2385..3101    +  CDS            Citrine: Citrine is a basic (constitutively fluorescent) yellow fluorescent protein published in 2001, derived from Aequorea victoria. It has moderate acid sensitivity.
   3137..3156    +  polyA_signal   poly(A) signal (fragment): synthetic polyadenylation signal
   3193..3333    +  repeat_region  AAV2 ITR: inverted terminal repeat of adeno-associated virus serotype 2 inverted
   3338..3389    -  misc_feature   bom (fragment): basis of mobility region from pBR322
   3408..3863    +  rep_origin     f1 ori (sequence partly withheld): f1 bacteriophage origin of replication; arrow indicates direction of (+) strand synthesis
   3864..3913    -  misc_feature   bom (fragment): basis of mobility region from pBR322
   4015..4050    -  CDS            rop (fragment): Rop protein, which maintains plasmids at low copy number; rop
   4145..4249    +  promoter       AmpR promoter: bla
   4250..5110    +  CDS            AmpR: β-lactamase; bla; confers resistance to ampicillin, carbenicillin, and related antibiotics
   5281..5869    +  rep_origin     ori: high-copy-number ColE1/pMB1/pBR322/pUC origin of replication
