[The description below was written by a language model from this plasmid's Addgene catalogue record and pLannotate feature annotations shown in this document.]
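Description:
pJT410 is an AAV transfer plasmid (derived from the pJT360 backbone, about 5.9 kb) that carries a self-contained, rapamycin-inducible transcriptional activator together with its own fluorescent reporter between two AAV2 inverted terminal repeats, which the depositor notes are intact. It is propagated in bacteria at high copy through a ColE1/pUC-type origin with ampicillin selection (AmpR with its own promoter). The backbone also contains an f1 origin and small remnants of the pBR322 bom and rop regions.

Within the ITRs, the first cassette encodes two halves of a chemically dimerizable transcription factor. A c-Myc nuclear localization signal is followed by an FRB domain fragment and then short fragments of human NCOA3, FOXO3 and ZNF473, the compact tripartite activator abbreviated "NFZ" in the name. Downstream lies the composite ZFHD1 DNA-binding domain (Zif268/Oct-1) joined to an FKBP12-type domain, annotated as the F36V variant DmrB, and the unit ends with a bGH polyadenylation signal. The promoter driving this cassette is not annotated. How the two halves are separated, for example by a 2A peptide or IRES in the unannotated gap between them, is also not stated.

The second cassette places Citrine under a minimal IL-2 promoter with a short synthetic poly(A) fragment. ZFHD1 binding sites would be expected in the unannotated region upstream of this promoter, but none are annotated. Rapamycin bridges FRB and FKBP, which should recruit NFZ to the DNA-bound ZFHD1 and switch on yellow fluorescence. The record describes the construct as an inducible AAV activator, suited to AAV packaging and to testing drug-controlled gene activation in mammalian cells.
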