Addgene plasmid #202059: pJT410 AAV-Rapamycin Inducible-NFZ-Citrine with bGH pA
Purpose: Inducible AAV activator
Depositing lab: Michael Bassik & Lacra Bintu. Depositing organization: Stanford University. Publication: Development of compact transcriptional effectors using high-throughput measurements in diverse contexts. Tycko J, Van MV, Aradhana, DelRosso N, Ye H, Yao D, Valbuena R, Vaughan-Jackson A, Xu X, Ludwig C, Spees K, Liu K, Gu M, Khare V, Mukund AX, Suzuki PH, Arana S, Zhang C, Du PP, Ornstein TS, Hess GT, Kamber RA, Qi LS, Khalil AS, Bintu L, Bassik MC. Nat Biotechnol. 2024 Nov 1. doi: 10.1038/s41587-024-02442-6. PubMed 39487265.
Backbone
  Vector backbone: pJT360
  Vector type: Mammalian Expression, AAV ; AAV with reporter
Growth in bacteria
  Bacterial resistance: Ampicillin, 100 μg/mL
  Growth temperature: 37°C
  Growth strain: NEB Stable
  Copy number: High Copy
Gene/Insert
  Gene/Insert name: AAV-Rapamycin Inducible-NFZ-Citrine with bGH pA
  Species: H. sapiens (human)
  Mutation: ITRs intact
  Cloning method: Restriction Enzyme; 5′ cloning site Unknown (unknown if destroyed)
Terms and licenses: Academic/Nonprofit Terms; Industry Terms: Not Available to Industry
Depositor comments: ITRs intact . Please visit https://www.biorxiv.org/content/10.1101/2023.05.12.540558v1 for bioRxiv preprint.
How to cite: pJT410 AAV-Rapamycin Inducible-NFZ-Citrine with bGH pA was a gift from Michael Bassik & Lacra Bintu (Addgene plasmid # 202059 ; http://n2t.net/addgene:202059 ; RRID:Addgene_202059)
